Addgene plasmid #114761: AT4G29450 O1_pECIA14
Purpose: Prey vector AT4G29450 O1_pECIA14 should be used with bait vector AT4G29450 O1_pECIA2.
Depositing lab: Youssef Belkhadir. Depositing organization: Gregor Mendel Institute of Molecular Plant Biology. Publication: An extracellular network of Arabidopsis leucine-rich repeat receptor kinases. Smakowska-Luzan E, Mott GA, Parys K, Stegmann M, Howton TC, Layeghifard M, Neuhold J, Lehner A, Kong J, Grunwald K, Weinberger N, Satbhai SB, Mayer D, Busch W, Madalinski M, Stolt-Bergner P, Provart NJ, Mukhtar MS, Zipfel C, Desveaux D, Guttman DS, Belkhadir Y. Nature. 2018 Jan 18;553(7688):342-346. doi: 10.1038/nature25184. Epub 2018 Jan 10. PubMed 29320478.
Backbone
  Vector backbone: pECIA14
  Backbone manufacturer: Chris Garcia (Addgene plasmid # 47051)
  Vector type: Insect Expression
Growth in bacteria
  Bacterial resistance: Ampicillin, 100 μg/mL
  Growth temperature: 37°C
  Growth strain: DH5alpha
  Copy number: High Copy
Gene/Insert
  Gene/Insert name: AT4G29450
  Species: A. thaliana (mustard weed)
  Entrez Gene: AT4G29450 (a.k.a. AT4G29450, F17A13.270, F17A13_270)
  Promoter: Metallothionein (Copper-Inducible)
  Cloning method: Ligation Independent Cloning
Terms and licenses: Academic/Nonprofit Terms; Industry Terms: Not Available to Industry
Depositor comments: Plasmid for secreted expression in Drosophila cell culture by induction via CuSO4. Insert is an extracellular domain of indicated LRR-RK, C-terminally tagged with Pentameric rat COMP helix, Alkaline Phosphatase (human, placental), Flag, and hexahistidine tags. Insert Protein Sequence: SGYISIDCGIPPYDTPEDTMTNINYVSDEAFITTGVNFKVSEEYGYPKNPVLLSTLAEVRAFPQGNRNCYTLKLSQGKDHLYLIRASFMYGNYDGKKALPEFDLYVNVNFWSTVKFKNASDQVTKEILSFAESDTIYVCLVNKGKGTPFISGLELRPVNSSIYGTEFGRNVSLVLYRRWDIGYLNGTGRYQDDRFDRIWSPYSSNISWNSIITSGYIDVFQNGYCPPDEVIKTAAAPENVDDPLELFWTSDDPNVRFYAYLYFAELETLEKNETRKIKILWNGSPVSETSFEPSSKYSTTFSNPRAFTGKDHWISIQKTVDSTLPPILNAIEIFTAQSLDEFSTTIEDIHAIESIKATYKVNKVWSGDPCSPRLFPWEGVGCSDNNNNHQIKSLNLSSSGLLGPIVLAFRNLSLLESLDLSNNDLQQNVPEFLADLKHLKVLNLKGNNFTGFIPKSLMKKLKAGLLTLSADEQNLCNSCQEKKKKKS
How to cite: AT4G29450 O1_pECIA14 was a gift from Youssef Belkhadir (Addgene plasmid # 114761 ; http://n2t.net/addgene:114761 ; RRID:Addgene_114761)
