[The description below was written by a language model from this plasmid's Addgene catalogue record and pLannotate feature annotations shown in this document.]
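Description:
AT4G29450 O1_pECIA14 is an insect-cell expression plasmid built on the pECIA14 backbone and designed for secreted protein production in Drosophila cell culture. It is propagated in E. coli as a high-copy plasmid through a ColE1/pUC-type origin and is selected with ampicillin via the β-lactamase gene. Remnants of pUC/pBR322-derived sequence (lac promoter/operator, and fragments of lacZα, lacI, rop and bom) are annotated in the backbone but have no evident role in expression of the payload. The record lists no selectable marker for insect cells.

The expression cassette is driven by the Drosophila metallothionein promoter, which is induced by copper (CuSO4). A Drosophila BiP signal sequence directs the product into the secretory pathway. It is followed by the extracellular domain of the Arabidopsis thaliana leucine-rich repeat receptor kinase encoded by AT4G29450, which was inserted by ligation-independent cloning. The ectodomain is fused at its C-terminus to the pentamerising coiled-coil helix of rat COMP, human placental alkaline phosphatase, a FLAG epitope and a hexahistidine tag. The His tag is stated by the depositor but was not picked up in the feature table. An SV40 polyadenylation signal lies downstream of the fusion, annotated on the opposite strand.

This is the "prey" construct of a bait/prey pair and is meant to be used with the matching AT4G29450 O1_pECIA2 bait vector. Pentamerisation through COMP raises the avidity of the secreted ectodomain so that weak extracellular interactions can be detected, and the alkaline phosphatase moiety provides an enzymatic readout of prey binding. The plasmid comes from a study mapping the extracellular interaction network of Arabidopsis LRR receptor kinases.
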