Features (pLannotate 1.2.2; 19 found; start..end, strand, type, name):
     23..449     +  promoter       MT promoter: Drosophila metallothionein promoter
    467..520     +  sig_peptide    BiP signal sequence: Drosophila BiP signal sequence
    479..1954    +  CDS            Y4291_ARATH (fragment): Experimental evidence at protein level: Swiss-Prot protein existence level 1. From Arabidopsis thaliana (Mouse-ear cress).
   2018..2197    +  CDS            Comp (fragment): COMP_RAT - Experimental evidence at protein level: Swiss-Prot protein existence level 1. May play a role in the structural integrity of cartilage via its interaction with other extracellular matrix proteins such as the collagens and fibronectin. Can mediate the interaction of chondrocytes with the cartilage extracellular matrix through interaction with cell surface integrin receptors. Could play a role in the pathogenesis of osteoarthritis. Potent suppressor of apoptosis in both primary chondrocytes and transformed cells. Suppresses apoptosis by blocking the activation of caspase-3 and by indu
   2185..3637    +  CDS            SEAP (fragment): secreted alkaline phosphatase from human placenta The natural enzyme has a C-terminal transmembrane sequence that is replaced by a GPI anchor.
   3674..3703    +  CDS            2xFLAG (fragment): two tandem FLAG® epitope tags
   3809..3943    -  polyA_signal   SV40 poly(A) signal: SV40 polyadenylation signal
   3966..4050    -  CDS            large T antigen (fragment): large T antigen from SV40 (simian virus 40)
   4050..4074    +  misc_feature   MCS (fragment): pUC18/19 multiple cloning site
   4111..4127    -  protein_bind   lac operator: The lac repressor binds to the lac operator to inhibit transcription in E. coli. This inhibition can be relieved by adding lactose or isopropyl-β-D-thiogalactopyranoside (IPTG). lac repressor encoded by lacI
   4135..4165    -  promoter       lac promoter: promoter for the E. coli lac operon
   4180..4201    -  protein_bind   CAP binding site: CAP binding activates transcription in the presence of cAMP. E. coli catabolite activator protein
   4214..4306    -  CDS            lacI (fragment): lac repressor; lacI; The lac repressor binds to the lac operator to inhibit transcription in E. coli. This inhibition can be relieved by adding lactose or isopropyl-β-D-thiogalactopyranoside (IPTG).
   4489..5077    -  rep_origin     ori: high-copy-number ColE1/pMB1/pBR322/pUC origin of replication
   5248..6108    -  CDS            AmpR: β-lactamase; bla; confers resistance to ampicillin, carbenicillin, and related antibiotics
   6109..6213    -  promoter       AmpR promoter: bla
   6308..6343    +  CDS            rop (fragment): Rop protein, which maintains plasmids at low copy number; rop
   6445..6544    +  misc_feature   bom (fragment): basis of mobility region from pBR322
   6550..21      -  CDS            lacZα (fragment) (across the origin): LacZα fragment of β-galactosidase; lacZ fragment
>Addgene plasmid #114761 | AT4G29450 O1_pECIA14 | addgene full sequence | sequence record 270166 | Addgene NGS Result
GTAAAACGACGGCCAGTGAATTAATTCGTTGCAGGACAGGATGTGGTGCCCGATGTGACTAGCTCTTTGC
TGCAGGCCGTCCTATCCTCTGGTTCCGATAAGAGACCCAGAACTCCGGCCCCCCACCGCCCACCGCCACC
CCCATACATATGTGGTACGCAAGTAAGAGTGCCTGCGCATGCCCCATGTGCCCCACCAAGAGCTTTGCAT
CCCATACAAGTCCCCAAAGTGGAGAACCGAACCAATTCTTCGCGGGCAGAACAAAAGCTTCTGCACACGT
CTCCACTCGAATTTGGAGCCGGCCGGCGTGTGCAAAAGAGGTGAATCGAACGAAAGACCCGTGTGTAAAG
CCGCGTTTCCAAAATGTATAAAACCGAGAGCATCTGGCCAATGTGCATCAGTTGTGGTCAGCAGCAAAAT
CAAGTGAATCATCTCAGTGCAACTAAAGGGGGGATCCGATCTCAATATGAAGTTATGCATATTACTGGCC
GTCGTGGCCTTTGTTGGCCTCTCGCTCGGGTCAGGTTACATCAGCATCGATTGTGGCATACCTCCTTACG
ATACCCCTGAAGACACTATGACTAACATTAATTACGTCTCCGATGAAGCTTTCATAACCACCGGCGTAAA
CTTCAAGGTCTCTGAAGAATACGGCTATCCAAAAAACCCGGTATTGCTGTCAACTCTTGCTGAAGTAAGA
GCTTTCCCTCAAGGAAACAGAAACTGTTACACCTTAAAACTTTCACAAGGAAAAGATCATCTTTATCTCA
TTAGAGCTTCCTTTATGTATGGAAACTACGATGGTAAAAAAGCTTTGCCTGAGTTTGATCTCTATGTAAA
CGTGAACTTCTGGTCGACAGTGAAATTCAAAAATGCTTCTGATCAAGTCACCAAAGAGATTTTAAGCTTT
GCAGAGTCGGATACAATATATGTTTGCCTTGTGAATAAAGGCAAAGGAACTCCTTTTATTTCAGGGTTAG
AGCTCCGACCAGTGAACAGCTCAATCTACGGTACTGAATTTGGAAGAAATGTCTCTTTGGTTCTCTATCG
AAGATGGGACATTGGATATTTAAACGGAACAGGACGGTACCAAGACGATAGATTCGATCGTATTTGGTCT
CCATACTCCTCAAATATCTCCTGGAACTCGATTATAACATCGGGCTATATCGATGTTTTTCAGAACGGTT
ATTGTCCACCTGATGAAGTTATTAAGACAGCTGCTGCTCCTGAAAACGTTGATGATCCGTTGGAATTGTT
CTGGACATCAGACGATCCAAATGTTCGGTTCTACGCATATCTTTACTTCGCGGAACTCGAAACACTAGAG
AAGAATGAGACTAGAAAGATCAAGATTTTGTGGAATGGTTCCCCTGTTTCTGAAACTTCTTTCGAACCTT
CTTCAAAATATTCAACGACGTTTTCTAATCCAAGAGCTTTCACTGGTAAAGATCACTGGATTTCTATTCA
GAAGACTGTAGATTCAACGCTTCCACCGATTCTCAATGCTATAGAGATTTTTACCGCACAATCTCTAGAT
GAATTTTCCACCACAATTGAAGACATTCATGCTATAGAAAGCATAAAAGCAACTTATAAAGTGAACAAGG
TTTGGAGTGGTGATCCTTGCTCCCCAAGATTATTCCCTTGGGAAGGTGTTGGATGCAGCGACAACAATAA
TAATCATCAAATCAAGTCCCTGAATCTTAGCTCAAGCGGATTACTAGGACCAATAGTCTTGGCATTTAGA
AATCTCTCTCTTCTTGAGTCATTGGATTTATCCAACAATGACCTGCAACAAAATGTGCCTGAGTTTTTGG
CTGATCTAAAACATTTGAAAGTCCTGAATTTGAAAGGAAACAATTTTACTGGGTTTATCCCAAAATCCCT
TATGAAAAAGTTAAAGGCCGGTTTACTTACGCTCAGTGCGGATGAGCAAAACCTTTGTAACTCATGTCAA
GAAAAGAAGAAGAAGAAGAGCCTGGAGGTGCTGTTCCAGGGACCAAGCGGCAATCCCGGCGGCGATCTGG
CCCCCCAGATGCTGCGCGAGCTGCAGGAGACCAATGCCGCCCTGCAGGACGTGCGCGAGCTGCTGCGCCA
CCGCGTGAAGGAGATCACCTTCCTGAAGAACACCGTGATGGAGTGCGACGCCTGCGGCATGCAGCCCTCT
AGAGGCTCCGGCTCCATCATCCCAGTTGAGGAGGAGAACCCGGACTTCTGGAACCGCGAGGCAGCCGAGG
CCCTGGGTGCCGCCAAGAAGCTGCAGCCTGCACAGACAGCCGCCAAGAACCTCATCATCTTCCTGGGCGA
TGGGATGGGGGTGTCTACGGTGACAGCTGCCAGGATCCTAAAAGGGCAGAAGAAGGACAAACTGGGGCCT
GAGATACCCCTGGCCATGGACCGCTTCCCATATGTGGCTCTGTCCAAGACATACAATGTAGACAAACATG
TGCCAGACAGTGGAGCCACAGCCACGGCCTACCTGTGCGGGGTCAAGGGCAACTTCCAGACCATTGGCTT
GAGTGCAGCCGCCCGCTTTAACCAGTGCAACACGACACGCGGCAACGAGGTCATCTCCGTGATGAATCGG
GCCAAGAAAGCAGGGAAGTCAGTGGGAGTGGTAACCACCACACGAGTGCAGCACGCCTCGCCAGCCGGCA
CCTACGCCCACACGGTGAACCGCAACTGGTACTCGGACGCCGACGTGCCTGCCTCGGCCCGCCAGGAGGG
GTGCCAGGACATCGCTACGCAGCTCATCTCCAACATGGACATTGACGTGATCCTAGGTGGAGGCCGAAAG
TACATGTTTCGCATGGGAACCCCAGACCCTGAGTACCCAGATGACTACAGCCAAGGTGGGACCAGGCTGG
ACGGGAAGAATCTGGTGCAGGAATGGCTGGCGAAGCGCCAGGGTGCCCGGTATGTGTGGAACCGCACTGA
GCTCATGCAGGCTTCCCTGGACCCGTCTGTGACCCATCTCATGGGTCTCTTTGAGCCTGGAGACATGAAA
TACGAGATCCACCGAGACTCCACACTGGACCCCTCCCTGATGGAGATGACAGAGGCTGCCCTGCGCCTGC
TGAGCAGGAACCCCCGCGGCTTCTTCCTCTTCGTGGAGGGTGGTCGCATCGACCATGGTCATCATGAAAG
CAGGGCTTACCGGGCACTGACTGAGACGATCATGTTCGACGACGCCATTGAGAGGGCGGGCCAGCTCACC
AGCGAGGAGGACACGCTGAGCCTCGTCACTGCCGACCACTCCCACGTCTTCTCCTTCGGAGGCTACCCCC
TGCGAGGGAGCTCCATCTTCGGGCTGGCCCCTGGCAAGGCCCGGGACAGGAAGGCCTACACGGTCCTCCT
ATACGGAAACGGTCCAGGCTATGTGCTCAAGGACGGCGCCCGGCCGGATGTTACCGAGAGCGAGAGCGGG
AGCCCCGAGTATCGGCAGCAGTCAGCAGTGCCCCTGGACGAAGAGACCCACGCAGGCGAGGACGTGGCGG
TGTTCGCGCGCGGCCCGCAGGCGCACCTGGTTCACGGCGTGCAGGAGCAGACCTTCATAGCGCACGTCAT
GGCCTTCGCCGCCTGCCTGGAGCCCTACACCGCCTGCGACCTGGCGCCCCCCGCCGGCACCACCGACGCC
GCGCACCCGGGTTCTAGAGGAAGCACCTCCGGCGATAACGATTACAAGGATGATGATGATAAGGCCAGCG
GCACCGGTCATCATCACCATCACCATTGAGTTTAAACCCGCTGATCAGCCTCGACTGTGCCTTCTAAGGC
CTGAGCTCGCTGATCAGCCTCGATCGAGGATCCAGACATGATAAGATACATTGATGAGTTTGGACAAACC
ACAACTAGAATGCAGTGAAAAAAATGCTTTATTTGTGAAATTTGTGATGCTATTGCTTTATTTGTAACCA
TTATAAGCTGCAATAAACAAGTTAACAACAACAATTGCATTCATTTTATGTTTCAGGTTCAGGGGGAGGT
GTGGGAGGTTTTTTAAAGCAAGTAAAACCTCTACAAATGTGGTATGGCTGATTATGATCAGTCGACCTGC
AGGCATGCAAGCTTGGCGTAATCATGGTCATAGCTGTTTCCTGTGTGAAATTGTTATCCGCTCACAATTC
CACACAACATACGAGCCGGAAGCATAAAGTGTAAAGCCTGGGGTGCCTAATGAGTGAGCTAACTCACATT
AATTGCGTTGCGCTCACTGCCCGCTTTCCAGTCGGGAAACCTGTCGTGCCAGCTGCATTAATGAATCGGC
CAACGCGCGGGGAGAGGCGGTTTGCGTATTGGGCGCTCTTCCGCTTCCTCGCTCACTGACTCGCTGCGCT
CGGTCGTTCGGCTGCGGCGAGCGGTATCAGCTCACTCAAAGGCGGTAATACGGTTATCCACAGAATCAGG
GGATAACGCAGGAAAGAACATGTGAGCAAAAGGCCAGCAAAAGGCCAGGAACCGTAAAAAGGCCGCGTTG
CTGGCGTTTTTCCATAGGCTCCGCCCCCCTGACGAGCATCACAAAAATCGACGCTCAAGTCAGAGGTGGC
GAAACCCGACAGGACTATAAAGATACCAGGCGTTTCCCCCTGGAAGCTCCCTCGTGCGCTCTCCTGTTCC
GACCCTGCCGCTTACCGGATACCTGTCCGCCTTTCTCCCTTCGGGAAGCGTGGCGCTTTCTCATAGCTCA
CGCTGTAGGTATCTCAGTTCGGTGTAGGTCGTTCGCTCCAAGCTGGGCTGTGTGCACGAACCCCCCGTTC
AGCCCGACCGCTGCGCCTTATCCGGTAACTATCGTCTTGAGTCCAACCCGGTAAGACACGACTTATCGCC
ACTGGCAGCAGCCACTGGTAACAGGATTAGCAGAGCGAGGTATGTAGGCGGTGCTACAGAGTTCTTGAAG
TGGTGGCCTAACTACGGCTACACTAGAAGAACAGTATTTGGTATCTGCGCTCTGCTGAAGCCAGTTACCT
TCGGAAAAAGAGTTGGTAGCTCTTGATCCGGCAAACAAACCACCGCTGGTAGCGGTGGTTTTTTTGTTTG
CAAGCAGCAGATTACGCGCAGAAAAAAAGGATCTCAAGAAGATCCTTTGATCTTTTCTACGGGGTCTGAC
GCTCAGTGGAACGAAAACTCACGTTAAGGGATTTTGGTCATGAGATTATCAAAAAGGATCTTCACCTAGA
TCCTTTTAAATTAAAAATGAAGTTTTAAATCAATCTAAAGTATATATGAGTAAACTTGGTCTGACAGTTA
CCAATGCTTAATCAGTGAGGCACCTATCTCAGCGATCTGTCTATTTCGTTCATCCATAGTTGCCTGACTC
CCCGTCGTGTAGATAACTACGATACGGGAGGGCTTACCATCTGGCCCCAGTGCTGCAATGATACCGCGAG
ACCCACGCTCACCGGCTCCAGATTTATCAGCAATAAACCAGCCAGCCGGAAGGGCCGAGCGCAGAAGTGG
TCCTGCAACTTTATCCGCCTCCATCCAGTCTATTAATTGTTGCCGGGAAGCTAGAGTAAGTAGTTCGCCA
GTTAATAGTTTGCGCAACGTTGTTGCCATTGCTACAGGCATCGTGGTGTCACGCTCGTCGTTTGGTATGG
CTTCATTCAGCTCCGGTTCCCAACGATCAAGGCGAGTTACATGATCCCCCATGTTGTGCAAAAAAGCGGT
TAGCTCCTTCGGTCCTCCGATCGTTGTCAGAAGTAAGTTGGCCGCAGTGTTATCACTCATGGTTATGGCA
GCACTGCATAATTCTCTTACTGTCATGCCATCCGTAAGATGCTTTTCTGTGACTGGTGAGTACTCAACCA
AGTCATTCTGAGAATAGTGTATGCGGCGACCGAGTTGCTCTTGCCCGGCGTCAATACGGGATAATACCGC
GCCACATAGCAGAACTTTAAAAGTGCTCATCATTGGAAAACGTTCTTCGGGGCGAAAACTCTCAAGGATC
TTACCGCTGTTGAGATCCAGTTCGATGTAACCCACTCGTGCACCCAACTGATCTTCAGCATCTTTTACTT
TCACCAGCGTTTCTGGGTGAGCAAAAACAGGAAGGCAAAATGCCGCAAAAAAGGGAATAAGGGCGACACG
GAAATGTTGAATACTCATACTCTTCCTTTTTCAATATTATTGAAGCATTTATCAGGGTTATTGTCTCATG
AGCGGATACATATTTGAATGTATTTAGAAAAATAAACAAATAGGGGTTCCGCGCACATTTCCCCGAAAAG
TGCCACCTGACGTCTAAGAAACCATTATTATCATGACATTAACCTATAAAAATAGGCGTATCACGAGGCC
CTTTCGTCTCGCGCGTTTCGGTGATGACGGTGAAAACCTCTGACACATGCAGCTCCCGGAGACGGTCACA
GCTTGTCTGTAAGCGGATGCCGGGAGCAGACAAGCCCGTCAGGGCGCGTCAGCGGGTGTTGGCGGGTGTC
GGGGCTGGCTTAACTATGCGGCATCAGAGCAGATTGTACTGAGAGTGCACCATATGCGGTGTGAAATACC
GCACAGATGCGTAAGGAGAAAATACCGCATCAGGCGCCATTCGCCATTCAGGCTGCGCAACTGTTGGGAA
GGGCGATCGGTGCGGGCCTCTTCGCTATTACGCCAGCTGGCGAAAGGGGGATGTGCTGCAAGGCGATTAA
GTTGGGTAACGCCAGGGTTTTCCCAGTCACGACGTT
